>Addgene plasmid #111440 | pV1464 | depositor full sequence | sequence record 209307 | Full Sequence
GAATTCGCGCGTTTCGGTGATGACGGTGAAAACCTCTGACACATGCAGCTCCCGGAGATCTCGGTCACAG
CTTGTCTGTAAGCGGATGCCGGGAGCAGACAAGCCCGTCAGGGCGCGTCAGCGGGTGTTGGCGGGTGTCG
GGGCTGGCTTAACTATGCGGCATCAGAGCAGATTGTACTGAGAGTGCACCATACCACAGCTTTTCAATTC
AATTCATCATTTTTTTTTTATTCTTTTTTTTGATTTCGGTTTCTTTGAAATTTTTTTGATTCGGTAATCT
CCGAACAGAAGGAAGAACGAAGGAAGGAGCACAGACTTAGATTGGTATATATACGCATATGTAGTGTTGA
AGAAACATGAAATTGCCCAGTATTCTTAACCCAACTGCACAGAACAAAAACCTGCAGGAAACGAAGATAA
ATCATGTCGAAAGCTACATATAAGGAACGTGCTGCTACTCATCCTAGTCCTGTTGCTGCCAAGCTATTTA
ATATCATGCACGAAAAGCAAACAAACTTGTGTGCTTCATTGGATGTTCGTACCACCAAGGAATTACTGGA
GTTAGTTGAAGCATTAGGTCCCAAAATTTGTTTACTAAAAACACATGTGGATATCTTGACTGATTTTTCC
ATGGAGGGCACAGTTAAGCCGCTAAAGGCATTATCCGCCAAGTACAATTTTTTACTCTTCGAAGACAGAA
AATTTGCTGACATTGGTAATACAGTCAAATTGCAGTACTCTGCGGGTGTATACAGAATAGCAGAATGGGC
AGACATTACGAATGCACACGGTGTGGTGGGCCCAGGTATTGTTAGCGGTTTGAAGCAGGCGGCAGAAGAA
GTAACAAAGGAACCTAGAGGCCTTTTGATGTTAGCAGAATTGTCATGCAAGGGCTCCCTATCTACTGGAG
AATATACTAAGGGTACTGTTGACATTGCGAAGAGCGACAAAGATTTTGTTATCGGCTTTATTGCTCAAAG
AGACATGGGTGGAAGAGATGAAGGTTACGATTGGTTGATTATGACACCCGGTGTGGGTTTAGATGACAAG
GGTGATGCATTGGGTCAACAGTATAGAACCGTGGATGATGTGGTCTCTACAGGATCTGACATTATTATTG
TTGGAAGAGGACTATTTGCAAAGGGAAGGGATGCTAAGGTAGAGGGTGAACGTTACAGAAAAGCAGGCTG
GGAAGCATATTTGAGAAGATGCGGCCAGCAAAACTAAAAAACTGTATTATAAGTAAATGCATGTATACTA
AACTCACAAATTAGAGCTTCAATTTAATTATATCAGTTATTACCCTATGCGGTGTGAAATACCGCACAGA
TGCGTAAGGAGAAAATACCGCATCAGGAAATTGTAAACGTTAATATTTTGTTAAAATTCGCGTTAAATTT
TTGTTAAATCAGCTCATTTTTTAACCAATAGGCCGAAATCGGCAAAATCCCTTATAAATCAAAAGAATAG
ACCGAGATAGGGT
[37 nt withheld, positions 1484-1520]
AAAGAACGTGGACTCCAACGTCAAAGG
[49 nt withheld, positions 1548-1596]
T
[91 nt withheld, positions 1598-1688]
G
[124 nt withheld, positions 1690-1813]
CGCGCCATTCGCCATTCAGGCTGCGCAACTGTTGGGAAGGGCGATCGGTGCGGGCCTCTTCGCTATTACG
CCAGCTGGCGAAAGGGGGATGTGCTGCAAGGCGATTAAGTTGGGTAACGCCAGGGTTTTCCCAGTCACGA
CGTTGTAAAACGACGGCCAGTGAGCGCGCGTAATACGACTCACTATAGGGCGAATTGGGTACCTGCCACT
ACTACCACTGGGAGTTTCGTTCTTCTCGATACTATTAGCTTTACTTCCTGCACTAGCAGTGGTTGGATCA
ACAGAATCTTCATAATCATCAAAATCGTCTTTTGAAGACCCCCCGTTTGATGTATGGCCCTGTCTTTTCA
TCAAACTTTTTATATAGTTGACTGAACTGAGGCTAAATATGTGATCATCTTCACTATAGACAATCTTTCT
CTTATTTGCACCACCGCCACCACTAGTCTTTGAGAAATTCTCAAAACCTTTTACGATATTACCAAGCGGG
CTCTCTTCGAAATAATCTATCTCTTTTTGATATATCGAATCCTCTAGCGTGGTTAGCTTTCTAGTTAGTT
CTTGCTTCTTAAGAATTTGCTGGATTAGTTTATTTTTCAATTCAACGTATTTCTCAGAGTCATCTTTAGA
TTTTGATGAAGATGTGCGTTCATTCGCTATATCCTTCTTGGTCGTGTCTTTTCGATCCTCCTTGGCTGGC
ACTGAACTCGTCTTTTTTGGCGTTGCTGTTCCAGACAGACTTATCTCATTAGATTTGGAACTTGTGGGTT
TAACATCATTTGTATCTTTAGTAGACATGATTGTGCAATACCGTGATTATTTGTTTTGAAAGGTCTGTCA
TATTTCTATCAATTTCAAAACAAAATGTTCATCAGAAAAAAGCCAAAAATGTCTCTTCTAGTTTCTTAGT
GGTGTCGCATAATACACAATGTCGCTCAACAATCCACATTCCCGGCGCATAGCTCAAATCACATGACTAC
AGCTAACAATTACACAAAAAAAATTCTCTTTTTGATGTAGCAACTATCTTCAACTAAAACATTTTCTCCT
TCGGCCCATGATTGTCCTCCGGGTCGACAGCAAGCCGTTACAATTGAGATGGAAAGCGACCTACCTTCAC
TCGATAAGGTGCTTAATTGTACTTCATATAAATCTGGCCCGGATCTAAACAAATGAGTTCCATTAAGCCG
TGGGTTCTCAATTAGGGTTTTTGTTTTTGATTTAGAAAAAAGAGATCAAGATTTGTTTACAGGTGATGCC
TTTTTTTAGAACTTATGCGTTGCAAAAGTTGACTAACGATTTCTATAAGGTGATCCACACTAATTATACA
AACGTACAAACAGACATACTTTTCCTGCGTTCACCTGATGTTGGCCAGATTTCTCTCTTCATTGCATAGA
ACATAACCACACTAGGGCAACAGAAAAAAAAAAAAAAAGTGCATCGGGAAGTTGTGTTCCATTCATTATA
TGTCTACTACTGCATATGAGTAGCCCACCCACCACCACCATAGTAAGTTTTTGTGTATGCGCGCCGTCAG
GTTATTTCATTTCTGAATTTTTCAACCACCTTACTCCCTTTATTGTTGATTGACAATTTTGCTCACAGTA
AGATCTTTTAGACTCCAATTAATATAAAATAAGTCTGATTTTCCAATTCCTGTTTTTTCTTTTTTTTTCT
GTTTCTATTTCTTTCCTTTTCTCCCTTTTTTTTAATTCTTCATTCAATCATCAATTGATAATTCAGGAAT
ATTACAACAACCATGGTCTATCGCAATTCTTATTAGTTGTAGTATTTTACTTATCAAAATATCTCTGGTT
GTTTCCAGTCTCCAACACAAAGTAAAGTCACTTCAATCTGTAGTTGTAGTTAAATATAGACTCTGTTCTG
TGATTTTGTAGTTTTGCGTAAAGTGTGGCACACAATGTGTCAATGCTACTTGTGAAGACAAAACACCCAG
CAAAAGTTGAAATTAATAACCAAGAAAACACGTTTACCATAACCTCAAGATCAAAAAAATTCTTTTTAAC
GTTACCTAGTGACGTCCCTATATTTTTACATCCACATTGCTCATTAAAAGAATGTTGGTGTTAAATTCAT
ATCTGACATCTGTTATCAGTAGTGCTCACACTCACAAAAAGTTTGACTGTTTGTCAACAAACACCCGTTC
ATCTTTCAGAGTGTTTTAGCCACCCAGACACCGCATAACTAACAAGGGAGGCAAGATGTATTGAATGTCC
CCCATCAGAGACATTCCCTCCTAAGAAATGGCCGCACGGTTGGAACGTCCGCCACTTTGCCACCAACAAA
AGTTTACTAAGAAAAAACCGAAGAAAAAATTTGAAAAGACAAACCGCATGTGGGCTACGGCATTTTCACT
GTACCCAGCAGGGTATATTTTTACAGTTTTGGTTTGGCAAGCGCCCCGTAGGCACTTTCCCCAGAAATAA
CCGCACAACGCTCGAGAGGATTAGGAGCCAGAAACGAAAGAAAAAAGAAATGAGCGAGGGGCATCTCTTC
CTTTCCTTTTTCTTTTTCTCTTTTTTTTTCACTAAAATTTTCATTCCCATCCTTAGAAAATTTTTTTCTT
ACCCATTAAACATTTATATTTAAGATCATCTCGTCTCAACTTTCAGTGAAAACCCTTTTTTCTTCTGTTA
TTTCTTATTACAATCTTGTTCTTAGTTTAAAACCTCATAGCAATCCAAACTAATTCACATACATAAAACC
CGGGATGGATAAAAAGTATAGTATTGGTTTAGATATTGGTACTAACTCTGTGGGTTGGGCAGTTATCACC
GACGAATATAAAGTTCCATCAAAGAAATTTAAGGTGTTAGGTAACACTGACAGACACTCAATAAAAAAGA
ATCTTATCGGTGCTCTTTTGTTCGACTCCGGTGAAACTGCCGAGGCTACACGTTTAAAAAGAACAGCAAG
AAGAAGATATACCCGTAGAAAAAATAGAATATGTTATTTACAAGAAATCTTTTCTAATGAAATGGCTAAA
GTTGATGATTCCTTTTTCCATAGATTGGAAGAGTCATTTTTGGTTGAAGAAGACAAAAAGCATGAGAGAC
ATCCAATCTTTGGGAATATAGTTGATGAAGTGGCTTACCATGAAAAATATCCTACCATTTATCATTTAAG
AAAGAAATTGGTAGATTCAACTGATAAAGCTGACCTTAGATTAATCTATTTAGCACTTGCCCATATGATT
AAATTTAGAGGTCATTTTTTGATTGAAGGTGATTTGAACCCAGATAATTCTGACGTGGATAAATTATTTA
TTCAATTAGTCCAAACCTACAACCAATTATTTGAGGAAAATCCAATTAATGCTAGTGGTGTCGATGCCAA
AGCTATATTATCAGCCAGATTATCAAAATCTAGACGTTTGGAAAATTTGATTGCCCAATTGCCAGGAGAA
AAAAAGAATGGATTATTTGGAAACTTGATCGCATTATCATTGGGTTTGACACCAAATTTTAAATCTAATT
TTGATTTAGCTGAAGATGCTAAATTACAATTATCAAAAGACACCTATGACGACGATTTGGACAATTTACT
TGCTCAAATTGGTGATCAATATGCAGATTTGTTCTTAGCTGCTAAAAACTTATCTGATGCTATTTTGTTG
TCTGATATTTTGAGAGTGAACACAGAAATAACCAAAGCTCCATTATCAGCATCTATGATCAAACGTTATG
ATGAACACCATCAGGATTTGACTTTATTGAAAGCTTTGGTGAGACAACAATTGCCAGAGAAGTATAAAGA
AATCTTTTTCGATCAATCTAAAAACGGGTATGCAGGTTATATTGATGGGGGTGCCTCCCAAGAGGAATTT
TACAAATTTATAAAACCTATTTTAGAAAAGATGGATGGGACTGAGGAACTTTTGGTCAAATTGAACAGAG
AAGATTTGTTACGTAAACAGAGAACTTTTGATAATGGTAGTATACCTCACCAAATTCATTTGGGTGAGTT
GCATGCAATTTTAAGAAGACAAGAAGATTTTTATCCATTTTTAAAAGATAATAGAGAAAAAATCGAGAAA
ATTTTAACCTTTAGAATTCCATACTATGTTGGGCCTTTGGCTAGAGGTAATTCAAGATTTGCCTGGATGA
CACGTAAATCAGAAGAAACTATTACCCCTTGGAATTTTGAAGAGGTTGTTGATAAAGGAGCATCAGCACA
GAGTTTTATTGAAAGAATGACCAATTTCGATAAAAACTTACCAAATGAAAAAGTTTTACCAAAACATTCC
TTGTTATACGAATATTTTACTGTTTACAATGAACTTACAAAGGTTAAATATGTTACTGAAGGTATGCGTA
AGCCAGCCTTTTTATCTGGAGAACAGAAAAAGGCAATAGTTGATTTATTGTTTAAAACAAATAGAAAAGT
TACTGTTAAACAATTAAAAGAAGATTACTTTAAGAAAATTGAATGTTTTGATTCAGTTGAAATCAGTGGT
GTTGAAGACAGATTTAATGCTAGTTTAGGAACTTACCATGATTTACTTAAAATTATCAAAGATAAAGATT
TCTTGGATAACGAAGAAAATGAAGACATTTTAGAAGACATTGTTTTAACCTTAACTTTATTCGAAGATAG
AGAGATGATTGAAGAACGTTTGAAGACTTATGCACATTTGTTTGACGATAAAGTGATGAAACAGTTGAAA
AGAAGACGTTATACTGGATGGGGTAGATTGTCTCGTAAATTGATCAATGGAATTAGAGATAAACAAAGTG
GTAAAACTATCTTGGACTTTTTGAAATCTGACGGATTTGCTAATAGAAATTTCATGCAATTGATCCACGA
CGATAGTTTGACATTTAAAGAAGACATCCAAAAGGCCCAAGTGAGTGGGCAAGGTGATTCATTACATGAA
CATATTGCAAATTTAGCCGGATCTCCTGCTATTAAGAAAGGGATATTACAAACTGTTAAAGTTGTGGATG
AATTAGTGAAAGTAATGGGAAGACATAAACCTGAAAACATTGTCATTGAGATGGCAAGAGAAAATCAAAC
TACACAAAAAGGACAGAAAAATAGTAGAGAACGTATGAAAAGAATAGAAGAGGGTATTAAAGAATTGGGT
AGTCAAATATTGAAAGAACACCCAGTGGAAAATACCCAGTTGCAAAATGAAAAATTATATCTTTACTACC
TTCAAAATGGACGTGATATGTATGTTGATCAGGAATTAGATATAAATAGACTTTCAGATTATGATGTAGA
TCATATAGTTCCACAATCTTTCTTGAAAGATGATTCCATAGACAATAAAGTATTAACTAGAAGTGATAAA
AATAGAGGTAAAAGTGATAATGTCCCAAGTGAGGAAGTCGTCAAAAAGATGAAAAATTACTGGCGTCAAC
TTTTGAATGCTAAATTAATTACTCAAAGAAAATTTGATAATTTGACTAAAGCAGAAAGAGGTGGGCTTTC
TGAATTAGATAAAGCCGGGTTCATTAAAAGACAATTGGTCGAAACTAGACAAATTACTAAACATGTTGCC
CAAATTTTAGATTCCCGTATGAACACTAAGTATGACGAAAATGATAAGTTAATACGTGAGGTTAAAGTCA
TTACTTTAAAATCAAAACTTGTCTCTGATTTCAGAAAGGATTTCCAATTCTATAAAGTTAGAGAAATTAA
TAATTATCATCATGCTCATGATGCATATTTGAATGCTGTAGTTGGAACTGCTTTAATCAAGAAATACCCT
AAATTAGAATCTGAATTTGTATATGGTGATTACAAAGTCTATGATGTTAGAAAGATGATTGCTAAATCAG
AACAAGAAATTGGTAAAGCTACAGCTAAATACTTCTTTTACTCTAACATTATGAATTTCTTTAAAACAGA
AATTACTTTGGCAAACGGTGAAATTAGAAAAAGACCTCTTATTGAAACAAATGGTGAGACTGGAGAGATA
GTTTGGGACAAAGGGCGTGATTTCGCTACTGTTAGAAAAGTTTTATCAATGCCACAAGTTAACATTGTAA
AGAAAACAGAGGTTCAAACTGGTGGTTTCTCAAAAGAAAGTATTTTGCCTAAAAGAAATAGTGATAAATT
GATTGCCAGAAAAAAGGATTGGGATCCAAAGAAATATGGTGGTTTCGACTCACCAACCGTAGCCTATTCT
GTTTTGGTTGTGGCAAAGGTTGAAAAGGGTAAAAGTAAAAAGCTTAAATCAGTAAAAGAACTTTTGGGTA
TTACAATAATGGAAAGAAGTTCCTTTGAAAAGAACCCTATTGATTTTTTGGAAGCTAAAGGTTATAAGGA
AGTAAAGAAGGACTTAATAATCAAATTGCCTAAATATTCTTTATTTGAATTAGAAAATGGGAGAAAAAGA
ATGTTGGCTTCTGCTGGAGAATTGCAAAAGGGTAATGAATTAGCATTGCCTTCCAAATATGTTAACTTCT
TGTATTTAGCTTCACACTATGAAAAGTTGAAAGGGTCACCAGAAGATAACGAGCAAAAACAATTATTTGT
TGAACAACACAAACACTACTTAGATGAGATTATAGAACAAATTAGTGAATTCAGTAAAAGAGTGATATTA
GCTGATGCAAATTTAGATAAAGTTTTGTCAGCCTATAACAAACATAGAGATAAGCCAATTAGAGAACAAG
CAGAAAACATTATTCACTTATTTACCCTTACCAATTTAGGAGCACCTGCTGCTTTCAAGTATTTTGATAC
AACAATTGATCGTAAAAGATATACCTCAACAAAAGAAGTCTTAGACGCCACCTTAATTCATCAATCAATC
ACTGGATTGTATGAGACAAGAATTGATTTGTCTCAATTGGGTGGTGATGAAGGGGCTGATCCTAAGAAGA
AAAGAAAAGTTGATCCAAAGAAAAAGCGTAAGGTGGATCCTAAGAAAAAGAGAAAGGTTGACTACAAAGA
CCATGACGGTGATTATAAAGATCATGACATCGACTACAAGGATGACGATGACAAGTGATAATGACTGCAG
AGATCCATCGACCTGCCGCCAAGCTAATTCCGGGCGAATTTCTGTCGAGTCATGTAATTAGTTATGTCAC
GCTTACATTCACGCCCTCCCCCCACATCCGCTCTAACCGAAAAGGAAGGAGTTAGACAACCTGAAGTCTA
GGTCCCTATTTATTTTTTTATAGTTATGTTAGTATTAAGAACGTTATTTATATTTCAAATTTTTCTTTTT
TTTCTTGGCGGCGTTAGTATCGAATCGACAGCAGTATAGCGACCAGCATTCACATACGATTGACGCATGA
TATTACTTTCTGCGCACTTAACTTCGCATCTGGGCAGATGATGTCGAGGCGAAAAAAAATATAAATCACG
CTAACATTTGATTAAAATAGAACAACTACAATATAAAAAAACTATACAAATGACAAGTTCTTGAAAACAA
GAATCTTTTTATTGTCAGTACTGACTCGAGTTATTATGGACATGGCATAGACATATACAAAGCTTGTTCA
CCATCGGAAGCAGTACCATCGTATAAAGCAGTATCCAAACCACACAAAGTGAAACCCATTCTTCTATAAG
CATGAATAGCTGGAGCATTAACATTGGTAACTTCCAACCACAAATGACCAGCACCTCTTTCTCTGGCGAA
TTCAGTAGCCAAACCCATCAAAGCTCTACCAACACCATGACCTCTATGTTCTGGAGCAACTTCAATATCT
TCAACAGTCAATCTTCTGTTCCAACCAGAATAAGAAACAACAACGAAACCAGCCAAATCACCATCATCAC
CATAAGCAACGAAAGTTCTAGAATCTGGATCACCATCTTCACCAGCATCGGATTCATCATCGGATTCATC
ATCTGGGAAAACCTTAGTCAATGGTGGATCAACTGGAACTTCTCTCAAAGTGAAACCATCACCAGTAGCA
GTAACTCTAAAAACAGTATCGGTAGTGAAAGAACCATCCAAAGCTTCAATAGCTTCAGCATCACCTGGAA
CAGAAGTTCTGTATCTATAAGCAGTATCATCCAAAGTAGTAGACATAATTGTAGGATCCGGTTGTTTATG
TTCGGATGTGATGTGAGAACTGTATCCTAGCAAGATTTTAAAAGGAAGTATATGAAAGAAGAACCTCAGT
GGCAAATCCTAACCTTTTATATTTCTCTACAGGGGCGCGGCGTGGGGACAATTCAACGCGTCTGTGAGGG
GAGCGTTTCCCTGCTCGCAGGTCTGCAGCGAGGAGCCGTAATTTTTGCTTCGCGCCGTGCGGCCATCAAA
ATGTATGGATGCAAATGATTATACATGGGGATGTATGGGCTAAATGTACGGGCGACAGTCACATCATGCC
CCTGAGCTGCGCACGTCAAGACTGTCAAGGAGGGTATTCTGGGCCTCCATGTCGCTGGCCGGGTGACCCG
GCGGGGACGAGGCAAGCTTGATGCGGCCGCGTTGAGGAGGTAGTAGCAGCTAATAAATGAGATTAAAGAG
GGACTAACTAAGATCAAGTTGAATAAAAACACTGATGTACTAATTTTTGAGGATAATAACGAAAGAGATG
AATGGGATGGAAAGGAACAACGACAACAAACTGAACTGAAACTGGTGGTGTTTTTTTTTTCCAGAACGAA
ATAGGAAAAAAATCGTAAGAAGCGATCATTACCCGGATTAATCTTGTGACCTTAAGTTTTGCTTATCAAT
TCAAAGTTTCTCCGAAATTTTATTGTTTCTTGATTTGGTCAAGTGGTAATTTCCTTCCTAAAAGGGTTTG
GGTTCGAAACTACCTTTGTGAACAGTAATAGGAGACGGAATTCCGTCTCGTTTTAGAGCTAGAAATAGCA
AGTTAAAATAAGGCTAGTCCGTTATCAACTTGAAAAAGTGGCACCGAGTCGGTGCTTTTTTTCTCGAGTT
TTTTTATCGAGTGTTTAAGGATAATGATAACTGAAGAGAAGAATTAGTTTTGCCGCCACCGCGGGTTTGC
CTCTGATTAAATAAAAAAAAGCTGGTGCTTTTTTTTTCTTTTATAGGAACATCTTGAATATATGAACTAA
TTAAATGATAATTTTTTACCCATCTTTACTCTTAATCACTGAGCTGCAGTCAAAGAAAAAGGGATACAGC
ACCTGGTGAAGAGATGAACGGAGACTAACTTAGACGCGTTGATTCTTTTTAATTGCACATTTTATTAATC
GATGCTAACGTCTATTTACATATATTCTTTAGAGATATTATCTAGGGCTTCAAATAATCTCTGGACAGCA
ATAAAAGTCTCTTCAAAAGTATTGTATAACGGCAATGGGGCTAATCTGATTACATCTGGTCTTCTTTCGT
CACAGATTATAGCATGATCATGCAAGTACGCATTAACTCGTTCCATGACGTTCTTGTCCTTTTCATCGAA
ATGCGGTTGAAACATAATGGACAATTGACATCCTCTTTCAGCTGGATTCAAAGGAGTTAAAATTTTAAAC
CCAAATTTGGAGTTTGATGTACTGGATTGTGGTATGTAATACTTGGAATTCGTCAATAGATCCTGTAAAA
ATTGAGTCAAAGCAACACTTTTTTCACGAAGTTTAGATACTCCACCCACTTTAGCATACACTTCCAATGA
CGACTTCACAGCAACAACATCAAGAACAGAAGGATTTGACTGTCTGTAAGAAAGAGCCGAGTTTATTGGA
TCAAACTCTTCTAACATTTTGAATCGTTCTTGGGAGTTATTGCCCCACCAACCAGCTAGTCTAGGAACGA
AACTGCTTTTCTTGTTCTCTATGGTGTATTTTTCATGCACAAAAATCCCACCTATGGCTCCAGGTCCCGA
GTTTAAATATTTGTAGGAACACCAAGCAGCAAAATCTACTCCCCAATCATGTAAATTTAATGGGACATTC
CCAACTGCATGGGCAAGATCCCACCCAACTTTAATTTGTTGGCTCTTTTCCTTAGCGTATTTAGTTATTT
CCTCTATCTTGAAAAATTGACCAGTGTAGTATTGGATACCAGGAAAACACACTAGAGCCAATTCATCCAG
GTTCTCATCTATAGCCTTGATTATTCTTTCTGTTTTAATATAAGTTTCACCAGGTTGAACTTCCAATTGA
ATCAAATGTTTCTCGTCGTATCCGAACAATTTAACAATGTTCAAAAATGCATAGTAGTCAGAAGGAAATG
CTTGTTTTTCAAATAAAATTTTGGTTCTTTTCCCCTCAGGTTTGTAAAAATGGATCAACAATGCATTCAA
GTTTGCTGTTAAAGAACCCATAACTGCAACTTCGTTTTCCTTTGCACCAACAATGGGGGCTATTAATGGT
AATAAGGGTAAATCGATGTCTACCCACGGTGTTAACAGTTTGTCAGGATGATTGAAATGAGACTCAACCC
CTCGTTCAACCCATGCATTTAATTCATCATTGATAGCTTTCTTTGTATTCTTAGGCATCAACCCAAGAGA
GTTTCCACATAAATAAATAGACTCAGTTGATGACTCATATTTATTATTTTTGATACCTAATGATCCAAAA
GTTGGTATGGCAAACTCATTTTTAAAAGTTGGGAACTTTTTGTCCAATTTCTTTGCCTCGGCTAATGACA
TCTGATAATAAAATGGGGTTGGAGTAGTTGGTGGTATAACCGGAGAGATAGAATTGAAGAAAAAAATCGG
AAACAACAAAAAAAGTTGATACCCTGTATTATGTGGGAGATAATTGCGAATGGTGGAAAAAAAAAAGACG
CCATTGAGTCTCAACAACAATTCTGTCAGCTGAAGAGCTTTACAATCGAGAAACTATGATTCATTCCGTT
TTAATATGTATGTGTTTAGTAAACTCATGAATTTTATTTGTGGTCTACTTTAGTACTAACATAATCATTG
GATAGTCAATAATGATGGTCTTCCGAGACTAATGAAATTCTATACCAAAGTCGATATTCCAACACAGAAA
TTGCTCTTGCAACAAGTGCACCTGTTGATATCTAGAGCTCCAGCTTTTGTTCCCTTTAGTGAGGGTTAAT
TGCGCGCTTGGCGTAATCATGGTCATAGCTGTTTCCTGTGTGAAATTGTTATCCGCTCACAATTCCACAC
AACATAGGAGCCGGAAGCATAAAGTGTAAAGCCTGGGGTGCCTAATGAGTGAGGTAACTCACATTAATTG
CGTTGCGCTCACTGCCCGCTTTCCAGTCGGGAAACCTGTCGTGCCAGCTGCATTAATGAATCGGCCAACG
CGCGGGGAGAGGCGGTTTGCGTATTGGGCGCTCTTCCGCTTCCTCGCTCACTGACTCGCTGCGCTCGGTC
GTTCGGCTGCGGCGAGCGGTATCAGCTCACTCAAAGGCGGTAATACGGTTATCCACAGAATCAGGGGATA
ACGCAGGAAAGAACATGTGAGCAAAAGGCCAGCAAAAGGCCAGGAACCGTAAAAAGGCCGCGTTGCTGGC
GTTTTTCCATAGGCTCCGCCCCCCTGACGAGCATCACAAAAATCGACGCTCAAGTCAGAGGTGGCGAAAC
CCGACAGGACTATAAAGATACCAGGCGTTTCCCCCTGGAAGCTCCCTCGTGCGCTCTCCTGTTCCGACCC
TGCCGCTTACCGGATACCTGTCCGCCTTTCTCCCTTCGGGAAGCGTGGCGCTTTCTCATAGCTCACGCTG
TAGGTATCTCAGTTCGGTGTAGGTCGTTCGCTCCAAGCTGGGCTGTGTGCACGAACCCCCCGTTCAGCCC
GACCGCTGCGCCTTATCCGGTAACTATCGTCTTGAGTCCAACCCGGTAAGACACGACTTATCGCCACTGG
CAGCAGCCACTGGTAACAGGATTAGCAGAGCGAGGTATGTAGGCGGTGCTACAGAGTTCTTGAAGTGGTG
GCCTAACTACGGCTACACTAGAAGGACAGTATTTGGTATCTGCGCTCTGCTGAAGCCAGTTACCTTCGGA
AAAAGAGTTGGTAGCTCTTGATCCGGCAAACAAACCACCGCTGGTAGCGGTGGTTTTTTTGTTTGCAAGC
AGCAGATTACGCGCAGAAAAAAAGGATCTCAAGAAGATCCTTTGATCTTTTCTACGGGGTCTGACGCTCA
GTGGAACGAAAACTCACGTTAAGGGATTTTGGTCATGAGATTATCAAAAAGGATCTTCACCTAGATCCTT
TTAAATTAAAAATGAAGTTTTAAATCAATCTAAAGTATATATGAGTAAACTTGGTCTGACAGTTACCAAT
GCTTAATCAGTGAGGCACCTATCTCAGCGATCTGTCTATTTCGTTCATCCATAGTTGCCTGACTCCCCGT
CGTGTAGATAACTACGATACGGGAGGGCTTACCATCTGGCCCCAGTGCTGCAATGATACCGCGAGACCCA
CGCTCACCGGCTCCAGATTTATCAGCAATAAACCAGCCAGCCGGAAGGGCCGAGCGCAGAAGTGGTCCTG
CAACTTTATCCGCCTCCATCCAGTCTATTAATTGTTGCCGGGAAGCTAGAGTAAGTAGTTCGCCAGTTAA
TAGTTTGCGCAACGTTGTTGCCATTGCTACAGGCATCGTGGTGTCACGCTCGTCGTTTGGTATGGCTTCA
TTCAGCTCCGGTTCCCAACGATCAAGGCGAGTTACATGATCCCCCATGTTGTGCAAAAAAGCGGTTAGCT
CCTTCGGTCCTCCGATCGTTGTCAGAAGTAAGTTGGCCGCAGTGTTATCACTCATGGTTATGGCAGCACT
GCATAATTCTCTTACTGTCATGCCATCCGTAAGATGCTTTTCTGTGACTGGTGAGTACTCAACCAAGTCA
TTCTGAGAATAGTGTATGCGGCGACCGAGTTGCTCTTGCCCGGCGTCAATACGGGATAATACCGCGCCAC
ATAGCAGAACTTTAAAAGTGCTCATCATTGGAAAACGTTCTTCGGGGCGAAAACTCTCAAGGATCTTACC
GCTGTTGAGATCCAGTTCGATGTAACCCACTCGTGCACCCAACTGATCTTCAGCATCTTTTACTTTCACC
AGCGTTTCTGGGTGAGCAAAAACAGGAAGGCAAAATGCCGCAAAAAAGGGAATAAGGGCGACACGGAAAT
GTTGAATACTCATACTCTTCCTTTTTCAATATTATTGAAGCATTTATCAGGGTTATTGTCTCATGAGCGG
ATACATATTTGAATGTATTTAGAAAAATAAACAAATAGGGGTTCCGCGCACATTTCCCCGAAAAGTGCCA
CCTGGGTCCTTTTCATCACGTGCTATAAAAATAATTATAATTTAAATTTTTTAATATAAATATATAAATT
AAAAATAGAAAGTAAAAAAAGAAATTAAAGAAAAAATAGTTTTTGTTTTCCGAAGATGTAAAAGACTCTA
GGGGGATCGCCAACAAATACTACCTTTTATCTTGCTCTTCCTGCTCTCAGGTATTAATGCCGAATTGTTT
CATCTTGTCTGTGTAGAAGACCACACACGAAAATCCTGTGATTTTACATTTTACTTATCGTTAATCGAAT
GTATATCTATTTAATCTGCTTTTCTTGTCTAATAAATATATATGTAAAGTACGCTTTTTGTTGAAATTTT
TTAAACCTTTGTTTATTTTTTTTTCTTCATTCCGTAACTCTTCTACCTTCTTTATTTACTTTCTAAAATC
CAAATACAAAACATAAAAATAAATAAACACAGAGTAAATTCCCAAATTATTCCATCATTAAAAGATACGA
GGCGCGTGTAAGTTACAGGCAAGCGATCCGTCCTAAGAAACCATTATTATCATGACATTAACCTATAAAA
ATAGGCGTATCACGAGGCCCTTTCGTC
Features (pLannotate 1.2.2; 27 found; start..end, strand, type, name):
      5..39      +  CDS            rop (fragment): Rop protein, which maintains plasmids at low copy number; rop
    144..193     +  misc_feature   bom (fragment): basis of mobility region from pBR322
    208..423     +  promoter       URA3 promoter: S. cerevisiae URA3
    424..1227    +  CDS            URA3: orotidine-5'-phosphate decarboxylase, required for uracil biosynthesis; S. cerevisiae URA3; yeast auxotrophic marker, counterselectable with 5-fluoroorotic acid (5-FOA)
   1306..1357    +  misc_feature   bom (fragment): basis of mobility region from pBR322
   1358..1813    -  rep_origin     f1 ori (sequence partly withheld): f1 bacteriophage origin of replication; arrow indicates direction of (+) strand synthesis
   1821..1976    -  CDS            lacZα (fragment): LacZα fragment of β-galactosidase; lacZ fragment
   1984..2002    +  promoter       T7 promoter: promoter for bacteriophage T7 RNA polymerase
   2018..2611    -  CDS            EAF6 (fragment): EAF6_CANAL - Protein inferred from homology: Swiss-Prot protein existence level 3. Component of the NuA4 histone acetyltransferase complex which is involved in transcriptional activation of selected genes principally by acetylation of nucleosomal histone H4 and H2A. The NuA4 complex is also involved in DNA repair (By similarity). From Candida albicans (strain SC5314 / ATCC MYA-2876) (Yeast).
   4548..8651    +  CDS            cas9: CAS9_STRP1 - Also known as csn1 From Streptococcus pyogenes serotype M1.
   8733..8798    +  CDS            3xFLAG: three tandem FLAG® epitope tags, followed by an enterokinase cleavage site
   8863..9028    +  terminator     CYC1 terminator (fragment): S. cerevisiae CYC1; transcription terminator for CYC1
   9055..9252    -  terminator     TEF terminator: Ashbya gossypii TEF terminator
   9270..9839    -  CDS            sta: STA_STRLA - Experimental evidence at protein level: Swiss-Prot protein existence level 1. Involved in resistance to streptothricin, a broad-spectrum antibiotic produced by streptomycetes. Detoxifies streptothricin via acetylation of the beta amino group of the first beta-lysyl moiety of streptothricin. From Streptomyces lavendulae.
   9853..10196   -  promoter       TEF promoter: Ashbya gossypii TEF promoter
  10613..10688   +  misc_RNA       gRNA scaffold: guide RNA scaffold for the Streptococcus pyogenes CRISPR/Cas9 system
  11017..12378   -  CDS            BNA5: KYNU_YEAST - Experimental evidence at protein level: Swiss-Prot protein existence level 1. Catalyzes the cleavage of L-kynurenine (L-Kyn) and L-3- hydroxykynurenine (L-3OHKyn) into anthranilic acid (AA) and 3- hydroxyanthranilic acid (3-OHAA), respectively. From Saccharomyces cerevisiae (strain ATCC 204508 / S288c) (Baker's yeast).
  12665..12769   +  CDS            APS3 (fragment): AP3S_YEAST - Also known as YKS7. Experimental evidence at protein level: Swiss-Prot protein existence level 1. Part of the AP-3 complex, an adaptor-related complex which is not clathrin-associated. The complex is associated with the Golgi region as well as more peripheral structures. It facilitates the budding of vesicles from the Golgi membrane and may be directly involved in trafficking to the vacuole. Required for the transport via the ALP pathway, which directs the transport of the cargo proteins PHO8 and VAM3 to the vacuole. From Saccharomyces cerevisiae (strain ATCC 204508 / S288c) (Bake
  12786..12804   -  promoter       T3 promoter: promoter for bacteriophage T3 RNA polymerase
  12847..12869   -  protein_bind   lac operator (fragment): The lac repressor binds to the lac operator to inhibit transcription in E. coli. This inhibition can be relieved by adding lactose or isopropyl-β-D-thiogalactopyranoside (IPTG). lac repressor encoded by lacI
  12873..12903   -  promoter       lac promoter: promoter for the E. coli lac operon
  12918..12939   -  protein_bind   CAP binding site: CAP binding activates transcription in the presence of cAMP. E. coli catabolite activator protein
  12952..13044   -  CDS            lacI (fragment): lac repressor; lacI; The lac repressor binds to the lac operator to inhibit transcription in E. coli. This inhibition can be relieved by adding lactose or isopropyl-β-D-thiogalactopyranoside (IPTG).
  13227..13815   -  rep_origin     ori: high-copy-number ColE1/pMB1/pBR322/pUC origin of replication
  13986..14846   -  CDS            AmpR: β-lactamase; bla; confers resistance to ampicillin, carbenicillin, and related antibiotics
  14847..14951   -  promoter       AmpR promoter: bla
  14988..15491   +  misc_feature   CEN/ARS: S. cerevisiae CEN6 centromere fused to an autonomously replicating sequence
