[The description below was written by a language model from this plasmid's Addgene catalogue record and pLannotate feature annotations shown in this document.]
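Description:
pV1464 is a yeast CRISPR vector built on the pRS416 shuttle backbone and described as a "Solo" system for the budding yeast Naumovozyma castellii, meaning that Cas9 and the guide RNA cassette are carried on a single plasmid. In E. coli it is maintained through a high-copy ColE1/pUC-type origin with ampicillin resistance (AmpR), and it retains the f1 origin, the lacZα remnants and the T7/T3 promoters flanking the pRS416 cloning region. For yeast, the annotated S. cerevisiae CEN6/ARS element provides low-copy episomal maintenance. Two markers are available: URA3, an auxotrophic marker that can be counterselected with 5-FOA, and a nourseothricin (clonNAT) resistance cassette in which a streptothricin acetyltransferase gene is driven by the Ashbya gossypii TEF promoter and terminator.

The payload, assembled by Gibson cloning, is listed as CaCas9/sgRNA-BsmBI stuffer. The feature table shows a Streptococcus pyogenes Cas9 coding sequence followed by a 3xFLAG epitope and a CYC1 terminator fragment. The "Ca" prefix suggests the Candida-adapted version of the gene, though the record does not spell this out. Downstream lies the S. pyogenes guide RNA scaffold, and the catalogue entry indicates a BsmBI stuffer that is replaced with a target-specific spacer when a guide is cloned. The promoters driving Cas9 and the sgRNA are not annotated, and roughly 2 kb upstream of Cas9 is unlabelled. Hits to Candida albicans EAF6 and to S. cerevisiae BNA5 and APS3 probably reflect genomic segments carried along with regulatory or maintenance sequences, but their roles are not stated. The plasmid comes from work comparing CRISPR mutagenesis and repair outcomes among fungi.
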