Addgene plasmid #111440: pV1464
Purpose: N. castellii Solo CRISPR vector, marked with URA3 and NatR
Depositing lab: Gerald Fink. Depositing organization: Whitehead Institute for Biomedical Research. Publication: New CRISPR Mutagenesis Strategies Reveal Variation in Repair Mechanisms among Fungi. Vyas VK, Bushkin GG, Bernstein DA, Getz MA, Sewastianik M, Barrasa MI, Bartel DP, Fink GR. mSphere. 2018 Apr 25;3(2). pii: 3/2/e00154-18. doi: 10.1128/mSphere.00154-18. Print 2018 Apr 25. PubMed 29695624.
Backbone
  Vector backbone: pRS416
  Backbone manufacturer: RS Sikorski
  Vector type: Yeast Expression, CRISPR
  Selectable markers: URA3 ; clonNAT
Growth in bacteria
  Bacterial resistance: Ampicillin, 100 μg/mL
  Growth temperature: 37°C
  Growth strain: DH5alpha
  Copy number: High Copy
Gene/Insert
  Gene/Insert name: CaCas9/sgRNA-BsmBI stuffer
  gRNA/shRNA sequence: sgRNA-BsmBI stuffer
  Species: Synthetic
  Cloning method: Gibson Cloning
Terms and licenses: Academic/Nonprofit Terms; Industry Terms: Not Available to Industry
How to cite: pV1464 was a gift from Gerald Fink (Addgene plasmid # 111440 ; http://n2t.net/addgene:111440 ; RRID:Addgene_111440)
