LOCUS       Exported 13957 bp ds-DNA circular SYN 12-MAY-2021
DEFINITION  N. castellii Solo CRISPR vector, marked with URA3 and NatR.
ACCESSION   .
VERSION     .
KEYWORDS    pV1464
SOURCE      synthetic DNA construct
  ORGANISM  synthetic DNA construct
REFERENCE   1 (bases 1 to 13957)
  AUTHORS   Vyas VK, Bushkin GG, Bernstein DA, Getz MA, Sewastianik M, Barrasa
            MI, Bartel DP, Fink GR
  TITLE     New CRISPR Mutagenesis Strategies Reveal Variation in Repair
            Mechanisms among Fungi.
  JOURNAL   mSphere. 2018 Apr 25;3(2). pii: 3/2/e00154-18. doi:
            10.1128/mSphere.00154-18. Print 2018 Apr 25.
  PUBMED    29695624
REFERENCE   2 (bases 1 to 13957)
  AUTHORS   .
  TITLE     Direct Submission
  JOURNAL   Exported May 12, 2021 from SnapGene Server 1.1.58
            http://www.snapgene.com
FEATURES             Location/Qualifiers
     source          1..13957
                     /organism="synthetic DNA construct"
                     /mol_type="other DNA"
     primer_bind     43..60
                     /label=L4440
                     /note="L4440 vector, forward primer"
     protein_bind    177..198
                     /label=CAP binding site
                     /bound_moiety="E. coli catabolite activator protein"
                     /note="CAP binding activates transcription in the presence
                     of cAMP."
     promoter        213..243
                     /label=lac promoter
                     /note="promoter for the E. coli lac operon"
     protein_bind    251..267
                     /label=lac operator
                     /bound_moiety="lac repressor encoded by lacI"
                     /note="The lac repressor binds to the lac operator to
                     inhibit transcription in E. coli. This inhibition can be
                     relieved by adding lactose or
                     isopropyl-beta-D-thiogalactopyranoside (IPTG)."
     primer_bind     256..278
                     /label=M13/pUC Reverse
                     /note="In lacZ gene"
     primer_bind     275..291
                     /label=M13 rev
                     /note="common sequencing primer, one of multiple similar
                     variants"
     primer_bind     275..291
                     /label=M13 Reverse
                     /note="In lacZ gene. Also called M13-rev"
     primer_bind     310..330
                     /label=T3
                     /note="T3 promoter, forward primer"
     promoter        312..330
                     /label=T3 promoter
                     /note="promoter for bacteriophage T3 RNA polymerase"
     misc_RNA        complement(2450..2525)
                     /label=gRNA scaffold
                     /note="guide RNA scaffold for the Streptococcus pyogenes
                     CRISPR/Cas9 system"
     promoter        2942..3285
                     /label=TEF promoter
                     /note="Ashbya gossypii TEF promoter"
     terminator      3886..4083
                     /label=TEF terminator
                     /note="Ashbya gossypii TEF terminator"
     primer_bind     4241..4259
                     /label=CYC1
                     /note="CYC1 transcription termination signal, reverse
                     primer"
     CDS             complement(4340..4405)
                     /codon_start=1
                     /product="three tandem FLAG(R) epitope tags, followed by an
                     enterokinase cleavage site"
                     /label=3xFLAG
                     /translation="DYKDHDGDYKDHDIDYKDDDDK"
     CDS             complement(4406..4426)
                     /codon_start=1
                     /product="nuclear localization signal of SV40 (simian virus
                     40) large T antigen"
                     /label=SV40 NLS
                     /translation="PKKKRKV"
     CDS             complement(4430..4450)
                     /codon_start=1
                     /product="nuclear localization signal of SV40 (simian virus
                     40) large T antigen"
                     /label=SV40 NLS
                     /translation="PKKKRKV"
     CDS             complement(4454..4474)
                     /codon_start=1
                     /product="nuclear localization signal of SV40 (simian virus
                     40) large T antigen"
                     /label=SV40 NLS
                     /translation="PKKKRKV"
     CDS             complement(4487..8590)
                     /codon_start=1
                     /product="Cas9 (Csn1) endonuclease from the Streptococcus
                     pyogenes Type II CRISPR/Cas system"
                     /label=Cas9
                     /note="generates RNA-guided double strand breaks in DNA"
                     /translation="MDKKYSIGLDIGTNSVGWAVITDEYKVPSKKFKVLGNTDRHSIKK
                     NLIGALLFDSGETAEATRLKRTARRRYTRRKNRICYLQEIFSNEMAKVDDSFFHRLEES
                     FLVEEDKKHERHPIFGNIVDEVAYHEKYPTIYHLRKKLVDSTDKADLRLIYLALAHMIK
                     FRGHFLIEGDLNPDNSDVDKLFIQLVQTYNQLFEENPINASGVDAKAILSARLSKSRRL
                     ENLIAQLPGEKKNGLFGNLIALSLGLTPNFKSNFDLAEDAKLQLSKDTYDDDLDNLLAQ
                     IGDQYADLFLAAKNLSDAILLSDILRVNTEITKAPLSASMIKRYDEHHQDLTLLKALVR
                     QQLPEKYKEIFFDQSKNGYAGYIDGGASQEEFYKFIKPILEKMDGTEELLVKLNREDLL
                     RKQRTFDNGSIPHQIHLGELHAILRRQEDFYPFLKDNREKIEKILTFRIPYYVGPLARG
                     NSRFAWMTRKSEETITPWNFEEVVDKGASAQSFIERMTNFDKNLPNEKVLPKHSLLYEY
                     FTVYNELTKVKYVTEGMRKPAFLSGEQKKAIVDLLFKTNRKVTVKQLKEDYFKKIECFD
                     SVEISGVEDRFNASLGTYHDLLKIIKDKDFLDNEENEDILEDIVLTLTLFEDREMIEER
                     LKTYAHLFDDKVMKQLKRRRYTGWGRLSRKLINGIRDKQSGKTILDFLKSDGFANRNFM
                     QLIHDDSLTFKEDIQKAQVSGQGDSLHEHIANLAGSPAIKKGILQTVKVVDELVKVMGR
                     HKPENIVIEMARENQTTQKGQKNSRERMKRIEEGIKELGSQILKEHPVENTQLQNEKLY
                     LYYLQNGRDMYVDQELDINRLSDYDVDHIVPQSFLKDDSIDNKVLTRSDKNRGKSDNVP
                     SEEVVKKMKNYWRQLLNAKLITQRKFDNLTKAERGGLSELDKAGFIKRQLVETRQITKH
                     VAQILDSRMNTKYDENDKLIREVKVITLKSKLVSDFRKDFQFYKVREINNYHHAHDAYL
                     NAVVGTALIKKYPKLESEFVYGDYKVYDVRKMIAKSEQEIGKATAKYFFYSNIMNFFKT
                     EITLANGEIRKRPLIETNGETGEIVWDKGRDFATVRKVLSMPQVNIVKKTEVQTGGFSK
                     ESILPKRNSDKLIARKKDWDPKKYGGFDSPTVAYSVLVVAKVEKGKSKKLKSVKELLGI
                     TIMERSSFEKNPIDFLEAKGYKEVKKDLIIKLPKYSLFELENGRKRMLASAGELQKGNE
                     LALPSKYVNFLYLASHYEKLKGSPEDNEQKQLFVEQHKHYLDEIIEQISEFSKRVILAD
                     ANLDKVLSAYNKHRDKPIREQAENIIHLFTLTNLGAPAAFKYFDTTIDRKRYTSTKEVL
                     DATLIHQSITGLYETRIDLSQLGGD"
     primer_bind     complement(11135..11154)
                     /label=T7
                     /note="T7 promoter, forward primer"
     promoter        complement(11136..11154)
                     /label=T7 promoter
                     /note="promoter for bacteriophage T7 RNA polymerase"
     primer_bind     complement(11164..11181)
                     /label=M13 Forward
                     /note="In lacZ gene. Also called M13-F20 or M13 (-21)
                     Forward"
     primer_bind     complement(11164..11180)
                     /label=M13 fwd
                     /note="common sequencing primer, one of multiple similar
                     variants"
     primer_bind     complement(11173..11195)
                     /label=M13/pUC Forward
                     /note="In lacZ gene"
     rep_origin      11321..11776
                     /direction=RIGHT
                     /label=f1 ori
                     /note="f1 bacteriophage origin of replication; arrow
                     indicates direction of (+) strand synthesis"
     primer_bind     complement(11408..11427)
                     /label=F1ori-R
                     /note="F1 origin, reverse primer"
     primer_bind     11618..11639
                     /label=F1ori-F
                     /note="F1 origin, forward primer"
     CDS             complement(11907..12710)
                     /codon_start=1
                     /gene="S. cerevisiae URA3"
                     /product="orotidine-5'-phosphate decarboxylase, required
                     for uracil biosynthesis"
                     /label=URA3
                     /note="yeast auxotrophic marker, counterselectable with
                     5-fluoroorotic acid (5-FOA)"
                     /translation="MSKATYKERAATHPSPVAAKLFNIMHEKQTNLCASLDVRTTKELL
                     ELVEALGPKICLLKTHVDILTDFSMEGTVKPLKALSAKYNFLLFEDRKFADIGNTVKLQ
                     YSAGVYRIAEWADITNAHGVVGPGIVSGLKQAAEEVTKEPRGLLMLAELSCKGSLSTGE
                     YTKGTVDIAKSDKDFVIGFIAQRDMGGRDEGYDWLIMTPGVGLDDKGDALGQQYRTVDD
                     VVSTGSDIIIVGRGLFAKGRDAKVEGERYRKAGWEAYLRRCGQQN"
     promoter        complement(12711..12926)
                     /gene="S. cerevisiae URA3"
                     /label=URA3 promoter
     primer_bind     complement(12950..12969)
                     /label=pRS-marker
                     /note="pRS vectors, use to sequence yeast selectable
                     marker"
     primer_bind     13072..13094
                     /label=pGEX 3'
                     /note="pGEX vectors, reverse primer"
     primer_bind     complement(13136..13154)
                     /label=pBRforEco
                     /note="pBR322 vectors, upsteam of EcoRI site, forward
                     primer"
     misc_feature    13195..13698
                     /label=CEN/ARS
                     /note="S. cerevisiae CEN6 centromere fused to an
                     autonomously replicating sequence"
     promoter        13735..13839
                     /gene="bla"
                     /label=AmpR promoter
ORIGIN
        1 gagtgagctg ataccgctcg ccgcagccga acgaccgagc gcagcgagtc agtgagcgag
       61 gaagcggaag agcgcccaat acgcaaaccg cctctccccg cgcgttggcc gattcattaa
      121 tgcagctggc acgacaggtt tcccgactgg aaagcgggca gtgagcgcaa cgcaattaat
      181 gtgagttagc tcactcatta ggcaccccag gctttacact ttatgcttcc ggctcgtatg
      241 ttgtgtggaa ttgtgagcgg ataacaattt cacacaggaa acagctatga ccatgattac
      301 gccaagcgcg caattaaccc tcactaaagg gaacaaaagc tggagctccg aacactcttg
      361 tgctgatcta gtagatatca acaggtgcac ttgttgcaag agcaatttct gtgttggaat
      421 atcgactttg gtatagaatt tcattagtct cggaagacca tcattattga ctatccaatg
      481 attatgttag tactaaagta gaccacaaat aaaattcacg agtttactaa gtacatacat
      541 attaaaacgg aatgaatcat agtttctcga ttgtaaagct ctcaagctgt tagaattgtt
      601 gttgaggccc aaaggcgtct tttttttttc caccattcgc aattatctcc cacataatac
      661 tgggtatcaa ctttttttgt tgtttccgat ttttttcttc aattctatct ctccggttat
      721 accaccaact actccaaccc cattttatta tcagatgtca ttagccgagg caaagaaatt
      781 ggacaaaaag ttcccaactt ttaaaaatga gtttgccata ccaacttttg gatcattagg
      841 tatcaaaaat aataaatatg agtcatcaac tgagtctatt tatttatgtg gaaactctct
      901 tgggttgatg cctaagaata caaagaaagc tatcaatgat gaattgaatg catgggttga
      961 acgaggggtt gagtctcatt tcaatcatcc tgacaaactg ttaacaccgt gggtagacat
     1021 cgatttaccc ttattaccat taatagcccc cattgttggt gcaaaggaaa acgaagttgc
     1081 agttatgggt tctttaacag caaacttgaa tgcattgttg atccattttt acaaacctga
     1141 ggggaaaaga accaaaattt tatttgaaaa acaagcattt ccttctgact actatgcatt
     1201 tttgaacatt gttaaattgt tcggatacga cgagaaacat ttgattcaat tggaagttca
     1261 acctggtgaa acttatatta aaacagaaag aataatcaag gctatagatg agaacctgga
     1321 tgaattggct ctagtgtgtt ttcctggtat ccaatactac actggtcaat ttttcaagat
     1381 agaggaaata actaaatacg ctaaggaaaa gagccaacaa attaaagttg ggtgggatct
     1441 tgcccatgca gttgggaatg ttccattaaa tttacatgat tggggagtag attttgctgc
     1501 ttggtgttcc tacaaatatt taaactcggg acctggagcc ataggtggaa tttttgtgca
     1561 tgaaaaatac actatagaga acaagaagag cagtttcgtt cctagactag ctggttggtg
     1621 gggcaataac tcccaagaac gattcaaaat gttagaagag tttgatccaa taaactcggc
     1681 tctttcttac agacagtcaa atccttctgt tcttgatgtt gttgctgtga agtcgtcatt
     1741 ggaagtgtat gctaaagtgg gtggagtatc taaacttcgt gaaaaaagtg ttgctttgac
     1801 tcaattttta caggatctat tgacgaattc caagtattac ataccacaat ccagtacatc
     1861 aaactccaaa tttgggttta aaattttaac tcctttgaat ccagctgaaa gaggatgtca
     1921 attgtccatt atgtttcaac cgcatttcga tgaaaagggc aagaacgtca tggaacgagt
     1981 taatgcgtac ttgcatgatc atgctataat ctgtgacgaa agaagaccag atgtaatcag
     2041 attagcccca ttgccgttat acaatacttt tgaagagact tttattgctg tccagagatt
     2101 atttgaagcc ctagataata tctctaaaga atatatgtaa atagacgtta gcatcgatta
     2161 ataaaatgtg caattgaaaa gaatcaacgc gtctaagtta gtctccgttc atctcttcac
     2221 caggtgctgt atcccttttt ctttgactgc agctcagtga ttaagagtaa agatgggtaa
     2281 aaaattatca tttaattagt tcatatattc aagatgttcc tataaaagaa aaaaaagcac
     2341 cagctttttt ttatttaatc agaggcaaac ccgcggtggc ggcaaaacta attcttctct
     2401 tcagttatca ttatccttaa acactcgata aaaaaactcg agaaaaaaag caccgactcg
     2461 gtgccacttt ttcaagttga taacggacta gccttatttt aacttgctat ttctagctct
     2521 aaaacgagac ggaattccgt ctcctattac tgttcacaaa ggtagtttcg aacccaaacc
     2581 cttttaggaa ggaaattacc acttgaccaa atcaagaaac aataaaattt cggagaaact
     2641 ttgaattgat aagcaaaact taaggtcaca agattaatcc gggtaatgat cgcttcttac
     2701 gatttttttc ctatttcgtt ctggaaaaaa aaaacaccac cagtttcagt tcagtttgtt
     2761 gtcgttgttc ctttccatcc cattcatctc tttcgttatt atcctcaaaa attagtacat
     2821 cagtgttttt attcaacttg atcttagtta gtccctcttt aatctcattt attagctgct
     2881 actacctcct caacgcggcc gcatcaagct tgcctcgtcc ccgccgggtc acccggccag
     2941 cgacatggag gcccagaata ccctccttga cagtcttgac gtgcgcagct caggggcatg
     3001 atgtgactgt cgcccgtaca tttagcccat acatccccat gtataatcat ttgcatccat
     3061 acattttgat ggccgcacgg cgcgaagcaa aaattacggc tcctcgctgc agacctgcga
     3121 gcagggaaac gctcccctca cagacgcgtt gaattgtccc cacgccgcgc ccctgtagag
     3181 aaatataaaa ggttaggatt tgccactgag gttcttcttt catatacttc cttttaaaat
     3241 cttgctagga tacagttctc acatcacatc cgaacataaa caaccggatc ctacaattat
     3301 gtctactact ttggatgata ctgcttatag atacagaact tctgctccag gtgatgctga
     3361 agctattgaa gctttggatg gttctttcac taccgatact gtttttagag ttactgctac
     3421 tggtgatggt ttcactttga gagaagttcc agttgatcca ccattgacta aggttttccc
     3481 agatgatgaa tccgatgatg aatccgatgc tggtgaagat ggcgatccag attctagaac
     3541 tttcgttgct tatggtgatg atggtgattt ggctggtttc gttgttgttt cttattctgg
     3601 ttggaacaga agattgactg ttgaagatat tgaagttgct ccagaacata gaggtcatgg
     3661 tgttggtaga gctttgatgg gtttggctac tgaattcgcc agagaaagag gtgctggtca
     3721 tttgtggttg gaagttacca atgttaatgc tccagctatt catgcttata gaagaatggg
     3781 tttcactttg tgtggtttgg atactgcttt atacgatggt actgcttccg atggtgaaca
     3841 agctttgtat atgtctatgc catgtccata ataactcgag tcagtactga caataaaaag
     3901 atccttgttt tcaagaactt gtcatttgta tagttttttt atattgtagt tgttctattt
     3961 taatcaaatg ttagcgtgat ttatattttt tttcgcctcg acatcatctg cccagatgcg
     4021 aagttaagtg cgcagaaagt aatatcatgc gtcaatcgta tgtgaatgct ggtcgctata
     4081 ctgctgtcga ttcgatacta acgccgccaa gaaaaaaaag aaaaatttga aatataaata
     4141 acgttcttaa tacaaacata actataaaaa aataaatagg gacctagact tcaggttgtc
     4201 taactccttc cttttcggtt agagcggatg tggggggagg gcgtgaatgt aagcgtgaca
     4261 taactaatta catgactcga cagaaattcg cccggaatta gcttggcggc aggtcgatgg
     4321 atctctgcag tcattatcac ttgtcatcgt catccttgta gtcgatgtca tgatctttat
     4381 aatcaccgtc atggtctttg tagtcaacct ttctcttttt cttaggatcc accttacgct
     4441 ttttctttgg atcaactttt cttttcttct taggatcagc cccttcatca ccacccaatt
     4501 gagacaaatc aattcttgtc tcatacaatc cagtgattga ttgatgaatt aaggtggcgt
     4561 ctaagacttc ttttgttgag gtatatcttt tacgatcaat tgttgtatca aaatacttga
     4621 aagcagcagg tgctcctaaa ttggtaaggg taaataagtg aataatgttt tctgcttgtt
     4681 ctctaattgg cttatctcta tgtttgttat aggctgacaa aactttatct aaatttgcat
     4741 cagctaatat cactctttta ctgaattcac taatttgttc tataatctca tctaagtagt
     4801 gtttgtgttg ttcaacaaat aattgttttt gctcgttatc ttctggtgac cctttcaact
     4861 tttcatagtg tgaagctaaa tacaagaagt taacatattt ggaaggcaat gctaattcat
     4921 tacccttttg caattctcca gcagaagcca acattctttt tctcccattt tctaattcaa
     4981 ataaagaata tttaggcaat ttgattatta agtccttctt tacttcctta taacctttag
     5041 cttccaaaaa atcaataggg ttcttttcaa aggaacttct ttccattatt gtaataccca
     5101 aaagttcttt tactgattta agctttttac ttttaccctt ttcaaccttt gccacaacca
     5161 aaacagaata ggctacggtt ggtgagtcga aaccaccata tttctttgga tcccaatcct
     5221 tttttctggc aatcaattta tcactatttc ttttaggcaa aatactttct tttgagaaac
     5281 caccagtttg aacctctgtt ttctttacaa tgttaacttg tggcattgat aaaacttttc
     5341 taacagtagc gaaatcacgc cctttgtccc aaactatctc tccagtctca ccatttgttt
     5401 caataagagg tctttttcta atttcaccgt ttgccaaagt aatttctgtt ttaaagaaat
     5461 tcataatgtt agagtaaaag aagtatttag ctgtagcttt accaatttct tgttctgatt
     5521 tagcaatcat ctttctaaca tcatagactt tgtaatcacc atatacaaat tcagattcta
     5581 atttagggta tttcttgatt aaagcagttc caactacagc attcaaatat gcatcatgag
     5641 catgatgata attattaatt tctctaactt tatagaattg gaaatccttt ctgaaatcag
     5701 agacaagttt tgattttaaa gtaatgactt taacctcacg tattaactta tcattttcgt
     5761 catacttagt gttcatacgg gaatctaaaa tttgggcaac atgtttagta atttgtctag
     5821 tttcgaccaa ttgtctttta atgaacccgg ctttatctaa ttcagaaagc ccacctcttt
     5881 ctgctttagt caaattatca aattttcttt gagtaattaa tttagcattc aaaagttgac
     5941 gccagtaatt tttcatcttt ttgacgactt cctcacttgg gacattatca cttttacctc
     6001 tatttttatc acttctagtt aatactttat tgtctatgga atcatctttc aagaaagatt
     6061 gtggaactat atgatctaca tcataatctg aaagtctatt tatatctaat tcctgatcaa
     6121 catacatatc acgtccattt tgaaggtagt aaagatataa tttttcattt tgcaactggg
     6181 tattttccac tgggtgttct ttcaatattt gactacccaa ttctttaata ccctcttcta
     6241 ttcttttcat acgttctcta ctatttttct gtcctttttg tgtagtttga ttttctcttg
     6301 ccatctcaat gacaatgttt tcaggtttat gtcttcccat tactttcact aattcatcca
     6361 caactttaac agtttgtaat atccctttct taatagcagg agatccggct aaatttgcaa
     6421 tatgttcatg taatgaatca ccttgcccac tcacttgggc cttttggatg tcttctttaa
     6481 atgtcaaact atcgtcgtgg atcaattgca tgaaatttct attagcaaat ccgtcagatt
     6541 tcaaaaagtc caagatagtt ttaccacttt gtttatctct aattccattg atcaatttac
     6601 gagacaatct accccatcca gtataacgtc ttcttttcaa ctgtttcatc actttatcgt
     6661 caaacaaatg tgcataagtc ttcaaacgtt cttcaatcat ctctctatct tcgaataaag
     6721 ttaaggttaa aacaatgtct tctaaaatgt cttcattttc ttcgttatcc aagaaatctt
     6781 tatctttgat aattttaagt aaatcatggt aagttcctaa actagcatta aatctgtctt
     6841 caacaccact gatttcaact gaatcaaaac attcaatttt cttaaagtaa tcttctttta
     6901 attgtttaac agtaactttt ctatttgttt taaacaataa atcaactatt gcctttttct
     6961 gttctccaga taaaaaggct ggcttacgca taccttcagt aacatattta acctttgtaa
     7021 gttcattgta aacagtaaaa tattcgtata acaaggaatg ttttggtaaa actttttcat
     7081 ttggtaagtt tttatcgaaa ttggtcattc tttcaataaa actctgtgct gatgctcctt
     7141 tatcaacaac ctcttcaaaa ttccaagggg taatagtttc ttctgattta cgtgtcatcc
     7201 aggcaaatct tgaattacct ctagccaaag gcccaacata gtatggaatt ctaaaggtta
     7261 aaattttctc gattttttct ctattatctt ttaaaaatgg ataaaaatct tcttgtcttc
     7321 ttaaaattgc atgcaactca cccaaatgaa tttggtgagg tatactacca ttatcaaaag
     7381 ttctctgttt acgtaacaaa tcttctctgt tcaatttgac caaaagttcc tcagtcccat
     7441 ccatcttttc taaaataggt tttataaatt tgtaaaattc ctcttgggag gcacccccat
     7501 caatataacc tgcatacccg tttttagatt gatcgaaaaa gatttcttta tacttctctg
     7561 gcaattgttg tctcaccaaa gctttcaata aagtcaaatc ctgatggtgt tcatcataac
     7621 gtttgatcat agatgctgat aatggagctt tggttatttc tgtgttcact ctcaaaatat
     7681 cagacaacaa aatagcatca gataagtttt tagcagctaa gaacaaatct gcatattgat
     7741 caccaatttg agcaagtaaa ttgtccaaat cgtcgtcata ggtgtctttt gataattgta
     7801 atttagcatc ttcagctaaa tcaaaattag atttaaaatt tggtgtcaaa cccaatgata
     7861 atgcgatcaa gtttccaaat aatccattct ttttttctcc tggcaattgg gcaatcaaat
     7921 tttccaaacg tctagatttt gataatctgg ctgataatat agctttggca tcgacaccac
     7981 tagcattaat tggattttcc tcaaataatt ggttgtaggt ttggactaat tgaataaata
     8041 atttatccac gtcagaatta tctgggttca aatcaccttc aatcaaaaaa tgacctctaa
     8101 atttaatcat atgggcaagt gctaaataga ttaatctaag gtcagcttta tcagttgaat
     8161 ctaccaattt ctttcttaaa tgataaatgg taggatattt ttcatggtaa gccacttcat
     8221 caactatatt cccaaagatt ggatgtctct catgcttttt gtcttcttca accaaaaatg
     8281 actcttccaa tctatggaaa aaggaatcat caactttagc catttcatta gaaaagattt
     8341 cttgtaaata acatattcta ttttttctac gggtatatct tcttcttgct gttcttttta
     8401 aacgtgtagc ctcggcagtt tcaccggagt cgaacaaaag agcaccgata agattctttt
     8461 ttattgagtg tctgtcagtg ttacctaaca ccttaaattt ctttgatgga actttatatt
     8521 cgtcagtgat aactgcccaa cccacagagt tagtaccaat atctaaacca atactatact
     8581 ttttatccat cccgggtttt atgtatgtga attagtttgg attgctatga ggttttaaac
     8641 taagaacaag attgtaataa gaaataacag aagaaaaaag ggttttcact gaaagttgag
     8701 acgagatgat cttaaatata aatgtttaat gggtaagaaa aaaattttct aaggatggga
     8761 atgaaaattt tagtgaaaaa aaaaagagaa aaagaaaaag gaaaggaaga gatgcccctc
     8821 gctcatttct tttttctttc gtttctggct cctaatcctc tcgagcgttg tgcggttatt
     8881 tctggggaaa gtgcctacgg ggcgcttgcc aaaccaaaac tgtaaaaata taccctgctg
     8941 ggtacagtga aaatgccgta gcccacatgc ggtttgtctt ttcaaatttt ttcttcggtt
     9001 ttttcttagt aaacttttgt tggtggcaaa gtggcggacg ttccaaccgt gcggccattt
     9061 cttaggaggg aatgtctctg atgggggaca ttcaatacat cttgcctccc ttgttagtta
     9121 tgcggtgtct gggtggctaa aacactctga aagatgaacg ggtgtttgtt gacaaacagt
     9181 caaacttttt gtgagtgtga gcactactga taacagatgt cagatatgaa tttaacacca
     9241 acattctttt aatgagcaat gtggatgtaa aaatataggg acgtcactag gtaacgttaa
     9301 aaagaatttt tttgatcttg aggttatggt aaacgtgttt tcttggttat taatttcaac
     9361 ttttgctggg tgttttgtct tcacaagtag cattgacaca ttgtgtgcca cactttacgc
     9421 aaaactacaa aatcacagaa cagagtctat atttaactac aactacagat tgaagtgact
     9481 ttactttgtg ttggagactg gaaacaacca gagatatttt gataagtaaa atactacaac
     9541 taataagaat tgcgatagac catggttgtt gtaatattcc tgaattatca attgatgatc
     9601 gaatgaagaa ttaaaaaaaa gggagaaaag gaaagaaata gaaacagaaa aaaaaagaaa
     9661 aaacaggaat tggaaaatca gacttatttt atattaattg gagtctaaaa gatcttactg
     9721 tgagcaaaat tgtcaatcaa caataaaggg agtaaggtgg ttgaaaaatt cagaaatgaa
     9781 ataacctgac ggcgcgcata cacaaaaact tactatggtg gtggtgggtg ggctactcat
     9841 atgcagtagt agacatataa tgaatggaac acaacttccc gatgcacttt tttttttttt
     9901 ttctgttgcc ctagtgtggt tatgttctat gcaatgaaga gagaaatctg gccaacatca
     9961 ggtgaacgca ggaaaagtat gtctgtttgt acgtttgtat aattagtgtg gatcacctta
    10021 tagaaatcgt tagtcaactt ttgcaacgca taagttctaa aaaaaggcat cacctgtaaa
    10081 caaatcttga tctctttttt ctaaatcaaa aacaaaaacc ctaattgaga acccacggct
    10141 taatggaact catttgttta gatccgggcc agatttatat gaagtacaat taagcacctt
    10201 atcgagtgaa ggtaggtcgc tttccatctc aattgtaacg gcttgctgtc gacccggagg
    10261 acaatcatgg gccgaaggag aaaatgtttt agttgaagat agttgctaca tcgaaaagag
    10321 aatttttttg tgtaattgtt agctgtagtc atgtgatttg agctatgcgc cgggaatgtg
    10381 gattgttgag cgacattgtg tattttgcga caccactaag aagctagaag agacattttt
    10441 ggcttttttc tgatgaacat tttgttttga aattgataga aatatgacag acctttcaaa
    10501 acaaacaatc acggtattac acaatcatgt ctactaaaga tgcaaatgat gttaaaccca
    10561 caagttccaa atctaatgag ataagtctgt ctggaacagc aacgccaaaa aagacgagtt
    10621 cagtgccagc caaggaggat cgaaaagaca cgaccaagaa ggatatagcg aatgaacgca
    10681 catcttcatc aaaatctaaa gatgactctg agaaatacgt tgaattgaaa aataaactaa
    10741 tccagcaaat tcttaagaag caagaactaa ctagaaagct aaccacgcta gaggattcga
    10801 tatatcaaaa agagatagat tatttcgaag agagcccgct tggtaatatc gtaaaaggtt
    10861 ttgagaattt ctcaaagact ggtggtggcg gtggtgcaaa taagagaaag attgtctata
    10921 gtgaagatga tcacatattt agcctcagtt cagtcaacta tataaaaagt ttgatgaaaa
    10981 gacagggcca tacatcaaac ggggggtctt caaaagacga ttttgatgat tatgaagatt
    11041 ctgttgatcc aaccactgct agtgcaggaa gtaaagctaa tagtatcgag aagaacgaaa
    11101 ctcccagtgg tagtagtggc aggtacccaa ttcgccctat agtgagtcgt attacgcgcg
    11161 ctcactggcc gtcgttttac aacgtcgtga ctgggaaaac cctggcgtta cccaacttaa
    11221 tcgccttgca gcacatcccc ctttcgccag ctggcgtaat agcgaagagg cccgcaccga
    11281 tcgcccttcc caacagttgc gcagcctgaa tggcgaatgg nnnnnnnnnn nnnnnnnnnn
    11341 nnnnnnnnnn nnnnnnnnnn nnnnnnnnnn nnnnnnnnnn nnnnnnnnnn nnnnnnnnnn
    11401 nnnnnnnnnn nnnnnnnnnn nnnnnnnnnn nnnnnnnnnn nnnncnnnnn nnnnnnnnnn
    11461 nnnnnnnnnn nnnnnnnnnn nnnnnnnnnn nnnnnnnnnn nnnnnnnnnn nnnnnnnnnn
    11521 nnnnnnnnnn nnnnnnannn nnnnnnnnnn nnnnnnnnnn nnnnnnnnnn nnnnnnnnnn
    11581 nnnnnncctt tgacgttgga gtccacgttc tttaatagtg gactcttgtt ccaaactgga
    11641 acaacactca accctatctc ggtctattct tttgatttat aagggatttt gccgatttcg
    11701 gcctattggt taaaaaatga gctgatttaa caaaaattta acgcgaattt taacaaaata
    11761 ttaacgctta caatttcctg atgcggtatt ttctccttac gcatctgtgc ggtatttcac
    11821 accgcatagg gtaataactg atataattaa attgaagctc taatttgtga gtttagtata
    11881 catgcattta cttataatac agttttttag ttttgctggc cgcatcttct caaatatgct
    11941 tcccagcctg cttttctgta acgttcaccc tctaccttag catcccttcc ctttgcaaat
    12001 agtcctcttc caacaataat aatgtcagat cctgtagaga ccacatcatc cacggttcta
    12061 tactgttgac ccaatgcatc acccttgtca tctaaaccca caccgggtgt cataatcaac
    12121 caatcgtaac cttcatctct tccacccatg tctctttgag caataaagcc gataacaaaa
    12181 tctttgtcgc tcttcgcaat gtcaacagta cccttagtat attctccagt agatagggag
    12241 cccttgcatg acaattctgc taacatcaaa aggcctctag gttcctttgt tacttcttct
    12301 gccgcctgct tcaaaccgct aacaatacct gggcccacca caccgtgtgc attcgtaatg
    12361 tctgcccatt ctgctattct gtatacaccc gcagagtact gcaatttgac tgtattacca
    12421 atgtcagcaa attttctgtc ttcgaagagt aaaaaattgt acttggcgga taatgccttt
    12481 agcggcttaa ctgtgccctc catggaaaaa tcagtcaaga tatccacatg tgtttttagt
    12541 aaacaaattt tgggacctaa tgcttcaact aactccagta attccttggt ggtacgaaca
    12601 tccaatgaag cacacaagtt tgtttgcttt tcgtgcatga tattaaatag cttggcagca
    12661 acaggactag gatgagtagc agcacgttcc ttatatgtag ctttcgacat gatttatctt
    12721 cgtttcctgc aggtttttgt tctgtgcagt tgggttaaga atactgggca atttcatgtt
    12781 tcttcaacac tacatatgcg tatatatacc aatctaagtc tgtgctcctt ccttcgttct
    12841 tccttctgtt cggagattac cgaatcaaaa aaatttcaag gaaaccgaaa tcaaaaaaaa
    12901 gaataaaaaa aaaatgatga attgaaaagg tggtatggtg cactctcggt acaatctgct
    12961 ctgatgccgc atagttaagc cagccccgac acccgccaac acccgctgac gcgccctgac
    13021 gggcttgtct gctcccggca tccgcttaca gacaagctgt gaccgagatc tccgggagct
    13081 gcatgtgtca gaggttttca ccgtcatcac cgaaacgcgc gaattcgacg aaagggcctc
    13141 gtgatacgcc tatttttata ggttaatgtc atgataataa tggtttctta gacggatcgc
    13201 ttgcctgtaa cttacacgcg cctcgtatct tttaatgatg gaataatttg ggaatttact
    13261 ctgtgtttat ttatttttat gttttgtatt tggattttag aaagtaaata aagaaggtag
    13321 aagagttacg gaatgaagaa aaaaaaataa acaaaggttt aaaaaatttc aacaaaaagc
    13381 gtactttaca tatatattta ttagacaaga aaagcagatt aaatagatat acattcgatt
    13441 aacgataagt aaaatgtaaa atcacaggat tttcgtgtgt ggtcttctac acagacaaga
    13501 tgaaacaatt cggcattaat acctgagagc aggaagagca agataaaagg tagtatttgt
    13561 tggcgatccc cctagagtct tttacatctt cggaaaacaa aaactatttt ttctttaatt
    13621 tcttttttta ctttctattt ttaatttata tatttatatt aaaaaattta aattataatt
    13681 atttttatag cacgtgatga aaaggaccca ggtggcactt ttcggggaaa tgtgcgcgga
    13741 acccctattt gtttattttt ctaaatacat tcaaatatgt atccgctcat gagacaataa
    13801 ccctgataaa tgcttcaata atattgaaaa aggaagagta tgagtattca acatttccgt
    13861 gtcgccctta ttcccttttt tgcggcattt tgccttcctg tttttgctca cccagaaacg
    13921 ctggtgaaag taaaagatgc tgaagatcag ttgggtg
//
